>Addgene plasmid #194760 | PATL2_G288-Y543_BV_his | addgene full sequence | sequence record 384001 | Addgene NGS Result
TGAGCGAGGAAGCGGAAGAGCGCCTGATGCGGTATTTTCTCCTTACGCATCTGTGCGGTATTTCACACCG
CATAGACCAGCCGCGTAACCTGGCAAAATCGGTTACGGTTGAGTAATAAATGGATGCCCTGCGTAAGCGG
GTGTGGGCGGACAATAAAGTCTTAAACTGAACAAAATAGATCTAAACTATGACAATAAAGTCTTAAACTA
GACAGAATAGTTGTAAACTGAAATCAGTCCAGTTATGCTGTGAAAAAGCATACTGGACTTTTGTTATGGC
TAAAGCAAACTCTTCATTTTCTGAAGTGCAAATTGCCCGTCGTATTAAAGAGGGGCGTGGCCAAGGGCAT
GGTAAAGACTATATTCGCGGCGTTGTGACAATTTACCGAACAACTCCGCGGCCGGGAAGCCGATCTCGGC
TTGAACGAATTGTTAGGTGGCGGTACTTGGGTCGATATCAAAGTGCATCACTTCTTCCCGTATGCCCAAC
TTTGTATAGAGAGCCACTGCGGGATCGTCACCGTAATCTGCTTGCACGTAGATCACATAAGCACCAAGCG
CGTTGGCCTCATGCTTGAGCAGATTGATGAGCGCGGTGGCAATGCCCTGCCTCCGGTGCTCGCCGGAGAC
TGCGAGATCATAGATATAGATCTCACTACGCGGCTGCTCAAACTTGGGCAGAACGTAAGCCGCGAGAGCG
CCAACAACCGCTTCTTGGTCGAAGGCAGCAAGCGCGATGAATGTCTTACTACGGAGCAAGTTCCCGAGGT
AATCGGAGTCCGGCTGATGTTGGGAGTAGGTGGCTACGTCTCCGAACTCACGACCGAAAAGATCAAGAGC
AGCCCGCATGGATTTGACTTGGTCAGGGCCGAGCCTACATGTGCGAATGATGCCCATACTTGAGCCACCT
AACTTTGTTTTAGGGCGACTGCCCTGCTGCGTAACATCGTTGCTGCTCCATAACATCAAACATCGACCCA
CGGCGTAACGCGCTTGCTGCTTGGATGCCCGAGGCATAGACTGTACAAAAAAACAGTCATAACAAGCCAT
GAAAACCGCCACTGCGCCGTTACCACCGCTGCGTTCGGTCAAGGTTCTGGACCAGTTGCGTGAGCGCATA
CGCTACTTGCATTACAGTTTACGAACCGAACAGGCTTATGTCAACTGGGTTCGTGCCTTCATCCGTTTCC
ACGGTGTGCGTCACCCGGCAACCTTGGGCAGCAGCGAAGTCGAGGCATTTCTGTCCTGGCTGGCGAACGA
GCGCAAGGTTTCGGTCTCCACGCATCGTCAGGCATTGGCGGCCTTGCTGTTCTTCTACGGCAAGGTGCTG
TGCACGGATCTGCCCTGGCTTCAGGAGATCGGAAGACCTCGGCCGTCGCGGCGCTTGCCGGTGGTGCTGA
CCCCGGATGAAGTGGTTCGCATCCTCGGTTTTCTGGAAGGCGAGCATCGTTTGTTCGCCCAGGACTCTAG
CTATAGTTCTAGTGGTTGGCTACGTATACTCCGGAATATTAATAGATCATGGAGATAATTAAAATGATAA
CCATCTCGCAAATAAATAAGTATTTTACTGTTTTCGTAACAGTTTTGTAATAAAAAAACCTATAAATATT
CCGGATTATTCATACCGTCCCACCATCGGGCGCGGATCTCGGTCCGAAAACCATGCATCATCATCATCAT
CACAGCAGCGGCAGAGAAAACTTGTATTTCCAGGGCGGGACTCAAGAGCAGGATATTGAAGCCGCCAGTT
CGCAGCGGTTAAGAGTGCTCTATAGAATTGAAAAGATGTTTCTCCAGCTTTTAGAGATTGAGGAGGGCTG
GAAATACCGCCCTCCCCCACCGTGTTTTAGCGAACAACAGTCCAACCAAGTCGAAAAACTTTTCCAAACC
CTAAAAACACAGGAGCAGAATAACCTGGAGGAAGCGGCTGACGGTTTCTTACAGGTTCTAAGTGTCAGGA
AAGGTAAGGCGCTCGTAGCGCGGCTATTGCCGTTTCTTCCACAAGACCAAGCAGTCACAATACTCTTAGC
TATCACTCACCACCTCCCACTATTGGTGCGGAGGGACGTTGCAGACCAAGCTCTGCAAATGTTGTTTAAG
CCCCTTGGTAAATGCATTTCCCACCTCACGCTCCATGAGCTTCTGCAAGGACTCCAAGGATTGACACTTT
TGCCCCCTGGATCCTCTGAACGACCCGTGACAGTCGTTTTGCAGAATCAGTTTGGAATTAGTCTACTGTA
CGCACTTTTATCACATGGGGAGCAATTGGTGAGCTTGCACTCTTCACTGGAAGAGCCCAACAGCGACCAC
ACGGCATGGACCGATATGGTAGTACTGATCGCTTGGGAGATAGCGCAAATGCCTACAGCTTCGCTTGCTG
AGCCTCTGGCATTTCCTAGTAACCTGTTGCCCCTATTCTGTCACCATGTCGATAAACAATTAGTCCAGCA
GCTAGAGGCACGAATGGAGTTTGCTTGGATCTATTGATGACGAAGCTTGTCGAGAAGTACTAGAGGATCA
TAATCAGCCATACCACATTTGTAGAGGTTTTACTTGCTTTAAAAAACCTCCCACACCTCCCCCTGAACCT
GAAACATAAAATGAATGCAATTGTTGTTGTTAACTTGTTTATTGCAGCTTATAATGGTTACAAATAAAGC
AATAGCATCACAAATTTCACAAATAAAGCATTTTTTTCACTGCATTCTAGTTGTGGTTTGTCCAAACTCA
TCAATGTATCTTATCATGTCTGGATCTGATCACTGATATCGCCTAGGAGATCCGAACCAGATAAGTGAAA
TCTAGTTCCAAACTATTTTGTCATTTTTAATTTTCGTATTAGCTTACGACGCTACACCCAGTTCCCATCT
ATTTTGTCACTCTTCCCTAAATAATCCTTAAAAACTCCATTTCCACCCCTCCCAGTTCCCAACTATTTTG
TCCGCCCACAGCGGGGCATTTTTCTTCCTGTTATGTTTTTAATCAAACATCCTGCCAACTCCATGTGACA
AACCGTCATCTTCGGCTACTTTTTCTCTGTCACAGAATGAAAATTTTTCTGTCATCTCTTCGTTATTAAT
GTTTGTAATTGACTGAATATCAACGCTTATTTGCAGCCTGAATGGCGAATGGG
[124 nt withheld, positions 3134-3257]
C
[91 nt withheld, positions 3259-3349]
A
[49 nt withheld, positions 3351-3399]
CCTTTGACGTTGGAGTCCACGTTCTT
[37 nt withheld, positions 3426-3462]
ACCCTATCTCGGTCTATTCTTTTGATTTATAAGGGATTTTGCCGATTTCGGCCTATTGGTTAAAAAATGA
GCTGATTTAACAAAAATTTAACGCGAATTTTAACAAAATATTAACGCTTACAATTTAGGTGGCACTTTTC
GGGGAAATGTGCGCGGAACCCCTATTTGTTTATTTTTCTAAATACATTCAAATATGTATCCGCTCATGAG
ACAATAACCCTGATAAATGCTTCAATAATATTGAAAAAGGAAGAGTATGAGTATTCAACATTTCCGTGTC
GCCCTTATTCCCTTTTTTGCGGCATTTTGCCTTCCTGTTTTTGCTCACCCAGAAACGCTGGTGAAAGTAA
AAGATGCTGAAGATCAGTTGGGTGCACGAGTGGGTTACATCGAACTGGATCTCAACAGCGGTAAGATCCT
TGAGAGTTTTCGCCCCGAAGAACGTTTTCCAATGATGAGCACTTTTAAAGTTCTGCTATGTGGCGCGGTA
TTATCCCGTATTGACGCCGGGCAAGAGCAACTCGGTCGCCGCATACACTATTCTCAGAATGACTTGGTTG
AGTACTCACCAGTCACAGAAAAGCATCTTACGGATGGCATGACAGTAAGAGAATTATGCAGTGCTGCCAT
AACCATGAGTGATAACACTGCGGCCAACTTACTTCTGACAACGATCGGAGGACCGAAGGAGCTAACCGCT
TTTTTGCACAACATGGGGGATCATGTAACTCGCCTTGATCGTTGGGAACCGGAGCTGAATGAAGCCATAC
CAAACGACGAGCGTGACACCACGATGCCTGTAGCAATGGCAACAACGTTGCGCAAACTATTAACTGGCGA
ACTACTTACTCTAGCTTCCCGGCAACAATTAATAGACTGGATGGAGGCGGATAAAGTTGCAGGACCACTT
CTGCGCTCGGCCCTTCCGGCTGGCTGGTTTATTGCTGATAAATCTGGAGCCGGTGAGCGTGGGTCTCGCG
GTATCATTGCAGCACTGGGGCCAGATGGTAAGCCCTCCCGTATCGTAGTTATCTACACGACGGGGAGTCA
GGCAACTATGGATGAACGAAATAGACAGATCGCTGAGATAGGTGCCTCACTGATTAAGCATTGGTAACTG
TCAGACCAAGTTTACTCATATATACTTTAGATTGATTTAAAACTTCATTTTTAATTTAAAAGGATCTAGG
TGAAGATCCTTTTTGATAATCTCATGACCAAAATCCCTTAACGTGAGTTTTCGTTCCACTGAGCGTCAGA
CCCCGTAGAAAAGATCAAAGGATCTTCTTGAGATCCTTTTTTTCTGCGCGTAATCTGCTGCTTGCAAACA
AAAAAACCACCGCTACCAGCGGTGGTTTGTTTGCCGGATCAAGAGCTACCAACTCTTTTTCCGAAGGTAA
CTGGCTTCAGCAGAGCGCAGATACCAAATACTGTTCTTCTAGTGTAGCCGTAGTTAGGCCACCACTTCAA
GAACTCTGTAGCACCGCCTACATACCTCGCTCTGCTAATCCTGTTACCAGTGGCTGCTGCCAGTGGCGAT
AAGTCGTGTCTTACCGGGTTGGACTCAAGACGATAGTTACCGGATAAGGCGCAGCGGTCGGGCTGAACGG
GGGGTTCGTGCACACAGCCCAGCTTGGAGCGAACGACCTACACCGAACTGAGATACCTACAGCGTGAGCT
ATGAGAAAGCGCCACGCTTCCCGAAGGGAGAAAGGCGGACAGGTATCCGGTAAGCGGCAGGGTCGGAACA
GGAGAGCGCACGAGGGAGCTTCCAGGGGGAAACGCCTGGTATCTTTATAGTCCTGTCGGGTTTCGCCACC
TCTGACTTGAGCGTCGATTTTTGTGATGCTCGTCAGGGGGGCGGAGCCTATGGAAAAACGCCAGCAACGC
GGCCTTTTTACGGTTCCTGGCCTTTTGCTGGCCTTTTGCTCACATGTTCTTTCCTGCGTTATCCCCTGAT
TCTGTGGATAACCGTATTACCGCCTTTGAGTGAGCTGATACCGCTCGCCGCAGCCGAACGACCGAGCGCA
GCGAGTCAG
Features (pLannotate 1.2.2; 16 found; start..end, strand, type, name):
     23..74      -  misc_feature   bom (fragment): basis of mobility region from pBR322
    142..366     -  mobile_element Tn7R: mini-Tn7 element (right end of the Tn7 transposon) Tn7
    433..966     -  CDS            GmR: gentamycin acetyltransferase; aacC1; confers resistance to gentamycin
   1136..1164    -  promoter       Pc promoter: intI1 (promoter lies within the coding sequence); class 1 integron promoter
   1142..1489    -  CDS            YPR2_ECOLX (fragment): Protein predicted: Swiss-Prot protein existence level 4. From Escherichia coli.
   1516..1607    +  promoter       polyhedrin promoter: polh from Autographa californica; promoter for the baculovirus polyhedrin gene
   1664..1682    +  CDS            capTEV™ (fragment): composite tag for in vivo biotinylation, TEV protease cleavage, and 6xHis tagging
   1717..2484    +  CDS            PATL2 (fragment): PATL2_HUMAN - Experimental evidence at protein level: Swiss-Prot protein existence level 1. RNA-binding protein that acts as a translational repressor. From Homo sapiens (Human).
   2516..2599    +  CDS            large T antigen (fragment): large T antigen from SV40 (simian virus 40)
   2622..2756    +  polyA_signal   SV40 poly(A) signal: SV40 polyadenylation signal
   2785..2950    -  mobile_element Tn7L: mini-Tn7 element (left end of the Tn7 transposon) Tn7
   3113..3129    +  CDS            lacZα (fragment): LacZα fragment of β-galactosidase; lacZ fragment
   3134..3588    +  rep_origin     f1 ori (sequence partly withheld): f1 bacteriophage origin of replication; arrow indicates direction of (+) strand synthesis
   3614..3718    +  promoter       AmpR promoter: bla
   3719..4579    +  CDS            AmpR: β-lactamase; bla; confers resistance to ampicillin, carbenicillin, and related antibiotics
   4750..5338    +  rep_origin     ori: high-copy-number ColE1/pMB1/pBR322/pUC origin of replication
