[The description below was written by a language model from this plasmid's Addgene catalogue record and pLannotate feature annotations shown in this document.]
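Description:
PATL2_G288-Y543_BV_his is a baculovirus expression donor plasmid built on the pFBOH-MHL backbone, a pFastBac-style transfer vector from the Structural Genomics Consortium. It is maintained in E. coli as a high-copy plasmid through a ColE1/pUC-type origin and selected with ampicillin via the β-lactamase gene. An f1 phage origin and a fragment of the pBR322 bom region are also present. The full sequence record is about 5.5 kb.

The payload is a fragment of human PATL2, an RNA-binding protein that acts as a translational repressor. According to the construct name, the fragment spans residues G288 to Y543, and it was inserted by ligation-independent cloning. Expression is driven by the Autographa californica polyhedrin promoter, a very strong late promoter active in baculovirus-infected insect cells, and is terminated by an SV40 polyadenylation signal. A short annotated tag fragment lies just upstream of the insert. Together with the "his" in the name, this indicates an N-terminal histidine tag, probably with a TEV protease cleavage site, although the record does not spell out the exact tag architecture.

The expression cassette sits with a gentamicin resistance gene, driven by the integron Pc promoter, between the Tn7R and Tn7L mini-Tn7 ends. This arrangement allows site-specific transposition of the cassette into a bacmid in a suitable E. coli host, producing recombinant baculovirus DNA for transfection of insect cells. The construct is suited to producing purified recombinant PATL2 domain protein. The depositor comments link it to work assessing PATL2 as a non-hormonal contraceptive target.
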