Addgene plasmid #194760: PATL2_G288-Y543_BV_his
Depositing lab: Cheryl Arrowsmith. Depositing organization: University of Toronto.
Backbone
  Vector backbone: pFBOH-MHL
  Backbone manufacturer: SGC (Addgene Plasmid #62304)
  Vector type: Baculovirus Expression
Growth in bacteria
  Bacterial resistance: Ampicillin, 100 μg/mL
  Growth temperature: 37°C
  Growth strain: DH5alpha
  Copy number: High Copy
Gene/Insert
  Gene/Insert name: PATL2 (alt name: PATL2:PBC038-A09:C247514)
  Species: H. sapiens (human)
  Entrez Gene: PATL2 (a.k.a. Pat1a, hPat1a)
  Promoter: Polyhedrin
  Cloning method: Ligation Independent Cloning
  Sequencing primers: 5′ pFBOH-FWD:CCGGATTATTCATACCGTCCCACCA; 3′ pFBOH-REV:CTGATTATGATCCTCTAGTACTTCT
Terms and licenses: Academic/Nonprofit Terms; Industry Terms: Not Available to Industry
Depositor comments: SGC openlab notebooks link: https://openlabnotebooks.org/assessing-patl2-as-a-non-hormonal-contraceptive-target/
How to cite: PATL2_G288-Y543_BV_his was a gift from Cheryl Arrowsmith (Addgene plasmid # 194760 ; http://n2t.net/addgene:194760 ; RRID:Addgene_194760)
