>Addgene plasmid #194760 | PATL2_G288-Y543_BV_his | depositor partial sequence | sequence record 377837 | partial
GGGACTCAAGAGCAGGATATTGAAGCCGCCAGTTCGCAGCGGTTAAGAGTGCTCTATAGAATTGAAAAGA
TGTTTCTCCAGCTTTTAGAGATTGAGGAGGGCTGGAAATACCGCCCTCCCCCACCGTGTTTTAGCGAACA
ACAGTCCAACCAAGTCGAAAAACTTTTCCAAACCCTAAAAACACAGGAGCAGAATAACCTGGAGGAAGCG
GCTGACGGTTTCTTACAGGTTCTAAGTGTCAGGAAAGGTAAGGCGCTCGTAGCGCGGCTATTGCCGTTTC
TTCCACAAGACCAAGCAGTCACAATACTCTTAGCTATCACTCACCACCTCCCACTATTGGTGCGGAGGGA
CGTTGCAGACCAAGCTCTGCAAATGTTGTTTAAGCCCCTTGGTAAATGCATTTCCCACCTCACGCTCCAT
GAGCTTCTGCAAGGACTCCAAGGATTGACACTTTTGCCCCCTGGATCCTCTGAACGACCCGTGACAGTCG
TTTTGCAGAATCAGTTTGGAATTAGTCTACTGTACGCACTTTTATCACATGGGGAGCAATTGGTGAGCTT
GCACTCTTCACTGGAAGAGCCCAACAGCGACCACACGGCATGGACCGATATGGTAGTACTGATCGCTTGG
GAGATAGCGCAAATGCCTACAGCTTCGCTTGCTGAGCCTCTGGCATTTCCTAGTAACCTGTTGCCCCTAT
TCTGTCACCATGTCGATAAACAATTAGTCCAGCAGCTAGAGGCACGAATGGAGTTTGCTTGGATCTAT
